>Addgene plasmid #57860 | mKO2-CD36-C-10 | depositor partial sequence | sequence record 89012 | insert sequence
GACGTCAGATCCGCTAGCGCTACCGGTCGCCACCATGGTGAGTGTGATTAAACCAGAGATGAAGATGAGG
TACTACATGGACGGCTCCGTCAATGGGCATGAGTTCACAATTGAAGGTGAAGGCACAGGCAGACCTTACG
AGGGACATCAAGAGATGACACTACGCGTCACAATGGCCGAGGGCGGGCCAATGCCTTTCGCGTTTGACTT
AGTGTCACACGTGTTCTGTTACGGCCACAGAGTATTTACTAAATATCCAGAAGAGATACCAGACTATTTC
AAACAAGCATTTCCTGAAGGCCTGTCATGGGAAAGGTCGTTGGAGTTCGAAGATGGTGGGTCCGCTTCAG
TCAGTGCGCATATAAGCCTTAGAGGAAACACCTTCTACCACAAATCCAAATTTACTGGGGTTAACTTTCC
TGCCGATGGTCCTATCATGCAAAACCAAAGTGTTGATTGGGAGCCATCAACCGAGAAAATTACTGCCAGC
GACGGAGTTCTGAAGGGTGATGTTACGATGTACCTAAAACTTGAAGGAGGCGGCAATCACAAATGCCAAA
TGAAGACTACTTACAAGGCGGCAAAAGAGATTCTTGAAATGCCAGGAGACCATTACATCGGCCATCGCCT
CGTCAGGAAAACCGAAGGCAACATTACTGAGCAGGTAGAAGATGCAGTAGCTCATAGCTCCGGACTCAGA
TCTGGCAGCAGTGGAGGTGGCTGTGACCGGAACTGTGGGCTCATCGCTGGGGCTGTCATTGGTGCTGTCC
TGGCTGTGTTTGGAGGTATTCTAATGCCAGTTGGAGACCTGCTTATCCAGAAGACAATTAAAAAGCAAGT
TGTCCTCGAAGAAGGTACAATTGCTTTTAAAAATTGGGTTAAAACAGGCACAGAAGTTTACAGACAGTTT
TGGATCTTTGATGTGCAAAATCCACAGGAAGTGATGATGAACAGCAGCAACATTCAAGTTAAGCAAAGAG
GTCCTTATACGTACAGAGTTCGTTTTCTAGCCAAGGAAAATGTAACCCAGGACGCTGAGGACAACACAGT
CTCTTTCCTGCAGCCCAATGGTGCCATCTTCGAACCTTCACTATCAGTTGGAACAGAGGCTGACAACTTC
ACAGTTCTCAATCTGGCTGTGGCAGCTGCATCCCATATCTATCAAAATCAATTTGTTCAAATGATCCTCA
ATTCACTTATTAACAAGTCAAAATCTTCTATGTTCCAAGTCAGAACTTTGAGAGAACTGTTATGGGGCTA
TAGGGATCCATTTTTGAGTTTGGTTCCGTACCCTGTTACTACCACAGTTGGTCTGTTTTATCCTTACAAC
AATACTGCAGATGGAGTTTATAAAGTTTTCAATGGAAAAGATAACATAAGTAAAGTTGCCATAATCGACA
CATATAAAGGTAAAAGGAATCTGTCCTATTGGGAAAGTCACTGCGACATGATTAATGGTACAGATGCAGC
CTCATTTCCACCTTTTGTTGAGAAAAGCCAGGTATTGCAGTTCTTTTCTTCTGATATTTGCAGGTCAATC
TATGCTGTATTTGAATCCGACGTTAATCTGAAAGGAATCCCTGTGTATAGATTTGTTCTTCCATCCAAGG
CCTTTGCCTCTCCAGTTGAAAACCCAGACAACTATTGTTTCTGCACAGAAAAAATTATCTCAAAAAATTG
TACATCATATGGTGTGCTAGACATCAGCAAATGCAAAGAAGGGAGACCTGTGTACATTTCACTTCCTCAT
TTTCTGTATGCAAGTCCTGATGTTTCAGAACCTATTGATGGATTAAACCCAAATGAAGAAGAACATAGGA
CATACTTGGATATTGAACCTATAACTGGATTCACTTTACAATTTGCAAAACGGCTGCAGGTCAACCTATT
GGTCAAGCCATCAGAAAAAATTCAAGTATTAAAGAATCTGAAGAGGAACTATATTGTGCCTATTCTTTGG
CTTAATGAGACTGGGACCATTGGTGATGAGAAGGCAAACATGTTCAGAAGTCAAGTAACTGGAAAAATAA
ACCTCCTTGGCCTGATAGAAATGATCTTACTCAGTGTTGGTGTGGTGATGTTTGTTGCTTTTATGATTTC
ATATTGTGCATGCAGATCGAAAACAATAAAATAAGAATTCTGCAGTCGACGGTACCGCGGGCCCGGGATC
CACCGGATCTAGATAACTGATCATAATCAGC
