>Addgene plasmid #57860 | mKO2-CD36-C-10 | addgene partial sequence | sequence record 112437 | CMV-F 5'-CGCAAATGGGCGGTAGGCGTG-3'
GGTTTAGTGAACCGTCAGAATCCGCTAGCGCTACCGGTCGCCACCATGGTGAGTGTGATTAAACCAGAGA
TGAAGATGAGGTACTACATGGACGGCTCCGTCAATGGGCATGAGTTCACAATTGAAGGTGAAGGCACAGG
CAGACCTTACGAGGGACATCAAGAGATGACACTACGCGTCACAATGGCCGAGGGCGGGCCAATGCCTTTC
GCGTTTGACTTAGTGTCACACGTGTTCTGTTACGGCCACAGAGTATTTACTAAATATCCAGAAGAGATAC
CAGACTATTTCAAACAAGCATTTCCTGAAGGCCTGTCATGGGAAAGGTCGTTGGAGTTCGAAGATGGTGG
GTCCGCTTCAGTCAGTGCGCATATAAGCCTTAGAGGAAACACCTTCTACCACAAATCCAAATTTACTGGG
GTTAACTTTCCTGCCGATGGTCCTATCATGCAAAACCAAAGTGTTGATTGGGAGCCATCAACCGAGAAAA
TTACTGCCAGCGACGGAGTTCTGAAGGGTGATGTTACGATGTACCTAAAACTTGAAGGAGGCGGCAATCA
CAAATGCCAAATGAAGACTACTTACAAGGCGGCAAAAGAGATTCTTGAAATGCCAGGAGACCATTACATC
GGCCATCGCCTCGTCAGGAAAACCGAAGGCAACATTACTGAGCAGGTAGAAGATGCAGTAGCTCATAGCT
CCGGACTCAGATCTGGCAGCAGTGGAGGTGGCTGTGACCGGAACTGTGGGCTCATCGCTGGGGCTGTCAT
TGGTGCTGTCC
