[The description below was written by a language model from this plasmid's Addgene catalogue record.]
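Description:
mKO2-CD36-C-10 is a mammalian expression plasmid built on the mKO2-C1 backbone (about 4.75 kb without the insert), designed to express human CD36 as a fluorescent fusion protein. It is maintained as a high-copy plasmid in E. coli under kanamycin selection, and it carries a neomycin resistance marker that allows G418 selection of transfected mammalian cells, for example when establishing stable lines. The record does not include a feature table, so the origin of replication and other backbone elements are not itemised. The 3′ sequencing primer named in the record indicates an SV40 polyadenylation signal downstream of the expression cassette.

The payload is the human CD36 coding sequence, corresponding to a listed RefSeq transcript, placed under the CMV promoter for strong constitutive expression in mammalian cells. CD36 is a cell-surface scavenger receptor and glycoprotein, also known as FAT, GPIV or SCARB3. The orange fluorescent protein mKO2 (monomeric Kusabira Orange 2) is supplied by the backbone and fused to the N terminus of CD36. The "C-10" in the name probably denotes the C-type vector layout and a 10-residue linker between the two proteins, but the record does not confirm this, and the cloning method is listed as unknown.

The stated purpose is membrane localization, with excitation at 551 nm and emission at 565 nm. The construct therefore serves as a membrane marker for fluorescence microscopy, letting users visualise CD36 distribution in live or fixed cells in the orange channel, including alongside green or far-red probes.
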