Addgene plasmid #57860: mKO2-CD36-C-10
Purpose: Localization: Membrane, Excitation: 551, Emission: 565
Depositing lab: Michael Davidson. Depositing organization: Florida State University, Tallahassee.
Backbone
  Vector backbone: mKO2-C1
  Backbone size w/o insert (bp): 4750
  Vector type: Mammalian Expression
  Selectable markers: Neomycin (select with G418)
Growth in bacteria
  Bacterial resistance: Kanamycin, 50 μg/mL
  Growth temperature: 37°C
  Growth strain: DH5alpha
  Copy number: High Copy
Gene/Insert
  Gene/Insert name: CD36 (alt name: NM_001127444.1)
  Species: H. sapiens (human)
  Entrez Gene: CD36 (a.k.a. BDPLT10, CHDS7, FAT, GP3B, GP4, GPIV, PASIV, SCARB3)
  Promoter: CMV
  Tag / fusion protein: mKO2 (N terminal on backbone)
  Cloning method: Unknown
  Sequencing primers: 5′ CMV-F; 3′ SV40pA-R
Terms and licenses: Academic/Nonprofit Terms; Industry Terms: Not Available to Industry
Depositor comments: . Excitation = 551; Emission = 565
How to cite: mKO2-CD36-C-10 was a gift from Michael Davidson (Addgene plasmid # 57860 ; http://n2t.net/addgene:57860 ; RRID:Addgene_57860)
